Addgene plasmid #20039: pSB819-PKR-gib-FFS
Depositing lab: Harmit Malik. Depositing organization: Fred Hutchinson Cancer Center. Publication: Protein kinase R reveals an evolutionary model for defeating viral mimicry. Elde NC, Child SJ, Geballe AP, Malik HS. Nature. 2009 Jan 22;457(7228):485-9. doi: 10.1038/nature07529. Epub 2008 Nov 30. PubMed 19043403.
Backbone
  Vector backbone: PSB819
  Backbone size w/o insert (bp): 6400
  Vector type: Yeast Expression
  Selectable markers: URA3
Growth in bacteria
  Bacterial resistance: Ampicillin, 100 μg/mL
  Growth temperature: 37°C
  Growth strain: DH5alpha
  Copy number: High Copy
Gene/Insert
  Gene/Insert name: Protein kinase R (alt name: EIF2AK2)
  Species: N. leucogenys (white-cheeked gibbon)
  Insert size (bp): 1656
  Mutation: Y489F, A492S
  GenBank ID: EU733257
  Cloning method: Restriction Enzyme; 5′ cloning site XhoI (not destroyed); 3′ cloning site NotI (not destroyed)
  Sequencing primers: 5′ n/a; 3′ M13R
Terms and licenses: Academic/Nonprofit Terms; Industry Terms: Not Available to Industry
How to cite: pSB819-PKR-gib-FFS was a gift from Harmit Malik (Addgene plasmid # 20039 ; http://n2t.net/addgene:20039 ; RRID:Addgene_20039)
