[The description below was written by a language model from this plasmid's Addgene catalogue record.]
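Description:
pSB819-PKR-gib-FFS is a yeast expression plasmid built on the pSB819 backbone (about 6.4 kb without insert). It functions as a shuttle vector: in E. coli it is maintained at high copy under ampicillin selection, and in yeast it is selected through the URA3 auxotrophic marker, which complements uracil auxotrophy in ura3 host strains. The record does not state the promoter driving the insert, the type of yeast replication or integration element on the backbone, or any epitope tags, and no feature table is available to fill in these details.

The payload is a 1,656 bp coding sequence for protein kinase R (PKR, also known as EIF2AK2) from the white-cheeked gibbon, cloned between XhoI and NotI sites, both of which were retained. The gene carries two amino-acid substitutions, Y489F and A492S. PKR is an interferon-induced, double-stranded-RNA-activated kinase that phosphorylates the translation initiation factor eIF2α to shut down protein synthesis in infected cells, and some viruses counter it with substrate mimics of eIF2α.

The associated publication deals with PKR evolution as a means of defeating such viral mimicry, so this construct most plausibly serves as one of a series of primate PKR orthologues and point mutants expressed in yeast to test how individual residues affect kinase function or sensitivity to viral antagonists. However, the record does not explicitly describe the assay or the rationale for these two particular changes.
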