>Addgene plasmid #20039 | pSB819-PKR-gib-FFS | addgene partial sequence | sequence record 25766 | 20039 with M13R
AACCCTCNCTAAAGGGAANAAAAGCTGGAGCTCCACCGCGGTGGCGGCCGCCTAACGTGNNNNNNCGTTC
ATTTTTCTCTGGGCTTTTCTTCCACACAGTCAAGGTGCTTAGTATTTCAGATGTGTTAGGTCGGTCCTCA
GGTTTCTTTGAGAGTAATTTCTGTAGAAGAGTTTTTTCTTTTTTATCAAATACATCTGAGATGATGCCAT
CCCGTAGGTCTGTGAAAAACTTTGATGTTTCAAAAGCAGTGTCACATACATGAAGAAGTTCAGCAAGAAT
TAGCCCCAAAGCGTAGAGGTCCACTTCCTTTCCATAGTCTTGCAAAGAAATCTGTTCTGGGCTCATGTAT
CGCAAAGTTCCTGTACTCCTTGATCGCTTTCCATCATTTTTCAGAGATGTTACAAGTCCAAAGTCTCCAA
TCTTTATTTGTTTTGTATCTACTAAGAATATATTACTTGGCTTAAGATCTCTATGAATTAATTTTTTTGA
ATGTATATAATCCACCCCTTTTGTTATTTGTTCAAAGAATTCCAAAGCCAAAACTTTGTCTAGTTTCTTG
CCTCTTCTATTGTCAATCCATTGCTCCAATGTCCCTTTATCACAGAATTCCATTTGGATGAAAAGGCACT
TAGTCTTTGACCTTGAACTATTTTTGCTGTTCTCANGATCATAATCATCACTCTCAGGATCATAAGAACT
GGTCTCANGATCATAATCAAATCCATCCCAACAGCCATTGTACTTAACAATATNACATGATCANTTTGCN
ANGCTTTTACTTCACGCTCCNNCTTCTCGCTA
